Addgene plasmid #169384: pmCellFree_KA1_SARS-COV-2_NSP10
Purpose: Cell-free/mammalian expression vector for SARS-COV-2 virus NSP10 with N-term eGFP
Depositing lab: Kirill Alexandrov. Depositing organization: Queensland University of Technology.
Backbone
  Vector backbone: pmCellFree_KA1
  Vector type: Cell-free expression vector
Growth in bacteria
  Bacterial resistance: Ampicillin, 100 μg/mL
  Growth temperature: 37°C
  Growth strain: DH5alpha
  Copy number: High Copy
Gene/Insert
  Gene/Insert name: SARS-COV-2 _NSP10
  Species: SARS-Cov2
  Mutation: Codon optimized for Saccharomyces cerevisiae
  Promoter: T7- CMV/CAG
  Tag / fusion protein: His and eGFP (N terminal on insert)
  Cloning method: Gateway Cloning
  Sequencing primers: 5′ NA
Terms and licenses: Academic/Nonprofit Terms; Industry Terms: Not Available to Industry
How to cite: pmCellFree_KA1_SARS-COV-2_NSP10 was a gift from Kirill Alexandrov (Addgene plasmid # 169384 ; http://n2t.net/addgene:169384 ; RRID:Addgene_169384)
