[The description below was written by a language model from this plasmid's Addgene catalogue record and pLannotate feature annotations shown in this document.]
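Description:
pmCellFree_KA1_SARS-COV-2_NSP10 is a multi-host expression plasmid built on the pmCellFree_KA1 backbone and designed to produce the SARS-CoV-2 non-structural protein 10 (NSP10) as an N-terminal EGFP fusion, either in cell-free translation systems or in mammalian cells. It is propagated in E. coli through a high-copy ColE1/pUC-type origin and selected with ampicillin via the β-lactamase (AmpR) gene.

The expression cassette stacks two promoter systems. A CAG-type arrangement (CMV enhancer, chicken β-actin promoter and chimeric intron fragments) drives transcription in mammalian cells. A T7 promoter placed just downstream allows in vitro transcription by T7 RNA polymerase to supply template for cell-free reactions. Matching termination signals follow the coding region: a rabbit β-globin poly(A) signal for the mammalian route and a T7 terminator for the phage polymerase.

The open reading frame begins with EGFP, followed by the NSP10 sequence, which was inserted by Gateway cloning and is flanked by attB1 and attB2 sites. The insert is recorded as codon optimized for Saccharomyces cerevisiae. The catalogue lists both the His and eGFP tags as N-terminal, but the feature table annotates a His-tag fragment only downstream of attB2, so whether that fragment is in frame with the fusion cannot be determined from the record.

The cassette is also bracketed by baculovirus recombination regions (lef2/ORF603 and ORF1629), which in principle permit transfer into a baculovirus genome for insect-cell expression, and a single loxP site lies nearby. The record states no use for either element. In viral biology NSP10 is a cofactor that stimulates the nsp14 exoribonuclease and the nsp16 2'-O-methyltransferase. The fluorescent fusion is suited to monitoring its expression, though the record does not specify particular downstream assays.
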