Features (pLannotate 1.2.2; 21 found; start..end, strand, type, name):
      4..39      +  CDS            lef2 (fragment): baculovirus late expression factor 2
    181..1008    +  misc_recomb    baculovirus recombination region (lef2/ORF603): contains ORF603 and part of lef2
   1020..1078    +  misc_recomb    baculovirus recombination region (ORF603) (fragment): contains ORF603 and part of lef2
   1140..1443    +  enhancer       CMV enhancer: human cytomegalovirus immediate early enhancer
   1449..1726    +  promoter       chicken β-actin promoter: No description available
   1727..1862    +  intron         hybrid intron (fragment): hybrid between chicken β-actin (CBA) and minute virus of mice (MMV) introns (Gray et al., 2011)
   1951..2081    +  intron         chimeric intron (fragment): chimera between introns from chicken β-actin and rabbit β-globin
   2147..2165    +  promoter       T7 promoter: promoter for bacteriophage T7 RNA polymerase
   2339..3049    +  CDS            EGFP: EGFP is a basic (constitutively fluorescent) green fluorescent protein published in 1996, derived from Aequorea victoria. It is reported to be a rapidly-maturing weak dimer with moderate acid sensitivity.
   3074..3098    +  protein_bind   attB1: mutant version of attB; recombination site for the Gateway® BP reaction BP Clonase™
   3077..3520    +  CDS            R1A_SARS2 (fragment) (sequence partly withheld): Experimental evidence at protein level: Swiss-Prot protein existence level 1. [Non-structural protein 10]: Plays a pivotal role in viral transcription by stimulating both nsp14 3'-5' exoribonuclease and nsp16 2'-O-methyltransferase activities. Therefore plays an essential role in viral mRNAs cap methylation. From Severe acute respiratory syndrome coronavirus 2 (2019-nCoV) (SARS-CoV-2).
   3524..3548    -  protein_bind   attB2: mutant version of attB; recombination site for the Gateway® BP reaction BP Clonase™
   3583..3600    +  CDS            7xHis (fragment): 6xHis affinity tag
   3612..3680    +  CDS            HBB (fragment): HBB_PONPY - Experimental evidence at transcript level: Swiss-Prot protein existence level 2. Involved in oxygen transport from the lung to the various peripheral tissues. From Pongo pygmaeus (Bornean orangutan).
   3755..3810    +  polyA_signal   β-globin poly(A) signal: rabbit β-globin polyadenylation signal (Gil and Proudfoot, 1987)
   3898..3945    +  terminator     T7 terminator: transcription terminator for bacteriophage T7 RNA polymerase
   3958..4663    +  misc_recomb    baculovirus recombination region (ORF1629): contains part of ORF1629
   4672..4705    +  protein_bind   loxP: Cre-mediated recombination occurs in the 8-bp core sequence (GCATACAT). Cre recombinase
   4873..5460    -  rep_origin     ori: high-copy-number ColE1/pMB1/pBR322/pUC origin of replication
   5473..6333    -  CDS            AmpR: β-lactamase; bla; confers resistance to ampicillin, carbenicillin, and related antibiotics
   6334..6385    -  promoter       AmpR promoter (fragment): bla
>Addgene plasmid #169384 | pmCellFree_KA1_SARS-COV-2_NSP10 | addgene full sequence | sequence record 336496 | Addgene Partial NGS Results
TCCTGCATCTTTTAATCAAATCCCAAGATGTGTATAAACGCGCCGGTATGTACAGGAAGAGGTTTATACT
AAACTGTTACATTGCAAACGTGGTTTCGTGTGCCAAGTGTGAAAACCGATGTTTAATCAAGGCTCTGACG
CATTTCTACAACCACGACTCCAAGTGTGTGGGTGAAGTCATGCATCTTTTAATCAAATCCCAAGATGTGT
ATAAACCACCAAACTGCCAAAAAATGAAAACTGTCGACAAGCTCTGTCCGTTTGCTGGCAACTGCAAGGG
TCTCAATCCTATTTGTAATTATTGAATAATAAAACAATTATAAATGTCAAATTTGTTTTTTATTAACGAT
ACAAACCAAACGCAACAAGAACATTTGTAGTATTATCTATAATTGAAAACGCGTAGTTATAATCGCTGAG
GTAATATTTAAAATCATTTTCAAATGATTCACAGTTAATTTGCGACAATATAATTTTATTTTCACATAAA
CTAGACGCCTTGTCGTCTTCTTCTTCGTATTCCTTCTCTTTTTCATTTTTCTCTTCATAAAAATTAACAT
AGTTATTATCGTATCCATATATGTATCTATCGTATAGAGTAAATTTTTTGTTGTCATAAATATATATGTC
TTTTTTAATGGGGTGTATAGTACCGCTGCGCATAGTTTTTCTGTAATTTACAACAGTGCTATTTTCTGGT
AGTTCTTCGGAGTGTGTTGCTTTAATTATTAAATTTATATAATCAATGAATTTGGGATCGTCGGTTTTGT
ACAATATGTTGCCGGCATAGTACGCAGCTTCTTCTAGTTCAATTACACCATTTTTTAGCAGCACCGGATT
AACATAACTTTCCAAAATGTTGTACGAACCGTTAAACAAAAACAGTTCACCTCCCTTTTCTATACTATTG
TCTGCGAGCAGTTGTTTGTTGTTAAAAATAACAGCCATTGTAATGAGACGCACAAACTAATATCACAAAC
TGGAAATGTCTATCAATATATAGTTGCTGATGGCCGGCCGTAATGAGACGCACAAACTAATATCACAAAC
TGGAAATGTCTATCAATATATAGTTGCTCTAGTTATTAATAGTAATCAATTACGGGGTCATTAGTTCATA
GCCCATATATGGAGTTCCGCGTTACATAACTTACGGTAAATGGCCCGCCTGGCTGACCGCCCAACGACCC
CCGCCCATTGACGTCAATAATGACGTATGTTCCCATAGTAACGCCAATAGGGACTTTCCATTGACGTCAA
TGGGTGGAGTATTTACGGTAAACTGCCCACTTGGCAGTACATCAAGTGTATCATATGCCAAGTACGCCCC
CTATTGACGTCAATGACGGTAAATGGCCCGCCTGGCATTATGCCCAGTACATGACCTTATGGGACTTTCC
TACTTGGCAGTACATCTACGTATTAGTCATCGCTATTACCATGCATGGTCGAGGTGAGCCCCACGTTCTG
CTTCACTCTCCCCATCTCCCCCCCCTCCCCACCCCCAATTTTGTATTTATTTATTTTTTAATTATTTTGT
GCAGCGATGGGGGCGGGGGGGGGGGGGGGGCGCGCGCCGGGGGGGGGGGGGGGGGGSGGGGGGSGGGGSG
GGGSGRGGCGGAGAGGTGCGGCGGCAGCCAATCAGAGCGGCGCGCTCCGAAAGTTTCCTTTTATGGCGAG
GCGGCGGCGGCGGCGGCCCTATAAAAAGCGAAGCGCGCGGCGGGCGGGAGTCGCTGCGCGCTGCCTTCGC
CCCGTGCCCCGCTCCGCCGCCGCCTCGCGCCGCCCGCCCCGGCTCTGACTGACCGCGTTACTCCCACAGG
TGAGCGGGCGGGACGGCCCTTCTCCTTCGGGCTGTAATTAGCGCTTGGTTTAATGACGGCTTGTTTCTTT
TCTGTGGCTGCGTGAAAGCCTTGAGGGGCTCCGGGAGGGCCCTTTGTGCGGGGGGAGCGGCTCGGGGCTG
TCCGCGGGGGGACGGCTGCCTTCGGGGGGGACGGGGCAGGGCGGGGTTCGGCTTCTGGCGTGTGACCGGC
GGCTCTAGAGCCTCTGCTAACCATGTTCATGCCTTCTTCTTTTTCCTACAGCTCCTGGGCAACGTGCTGG
TTATTGTGCTGTCTCATCATTTTGGCAAAGAATTGGATCGGACGTCTAATACGACTCACTATAGGGACAT
CTTAAGTTTATTTTATTTTATTTTATTTTATTTTATTTTATTTTATTTTATTTTATTTTATTTTATTTAA
CCATGACAGTAATGTATAAAGTCTGTAAAGACATTAAACACGTAAGTGAAACCATGGGCACCTCTGGTCA
CCACCATCACCACCATCACCACGGCACAAGCAAGGGCGAGGAGCTGTTCACCGGGGTGGTGCCCATCCTG
GTCGAGTTGGACGGCGACGTAAACGGCCACAAGTTCAGCGTGTCCGGCGAGGGCGAGGGCGATGCCACCT
ACGGCAAGCTGACCCTGAAGTTCATCTGCACCACCGGCAAGCTGCCCGTGCCCTGGCCCACCCTCGTGAC
CACCCTGACCTACGGCGTGCAGTGCTTCAGCCGCTACCCCGACCACATGAAGCAGCACGACTTCTTCAAG
TCCGCCATGCCCGAAGGCTACGTCCAGGAGCGCACCATCTTCTTCAAGGACGACGGCAACTACAAGACCC
GCGCCGAGGTGAAGTTCGAGGGCGACACCCTGGTGAACCGCATCGAGCTGAAGGGCATCGACTTCAAGGA
GGACGGCAACATCCTGGGGCACAAGCTGGAGTACAACTACAACAGCCACAACGTCTATATCATGGCCGAC
AAGCAGAAGAACGGCATCAAGGTGAACTTCAAGATCCGCCACAACATCGAGGACGGCAGCGTGCAGCTCG
CCGACCACTACCAGCAGAACACCCCCATCGGCGACGGCCCCGTGCTGCTGCCCGACAACCACTACCTGAG
CACCCAGTCCGCCCTGAGCAAAGACCCCAACGAGAAGCGCGATCACATGGTCCTGCTGGAGTTCGTGACC
GCCGCCGGGATCACTCTCGGCATGGACGAGCTATACAAGCTGGAGGTGCTCTTCCAGGGTCCGACAAGTT
TGTACAAAAAAGCAGGCTTAATG
[417 nt withheld, positions 3104-3520]
TAAACCCAGCTTTCTTGTACAAAGTGGTGTAAGCGGCCGCCAGCTTTCTAGACCAGTTTAAACATCACCA
TCACCATCACTAAGTGATTAACCTCAGGTGCAGGCTGCCTATCAGAAGGTGGTGGCTGGTGTGGCCAATG
CCCTGGCTCACAAATACCACTGAGATCGATCTTTTTCCCTCTGCCAAAAATTATGGGGACATCATGAAGC
CCCTTGAGCATCTGACTTCTGGCTAATAAAGGAAATTTATTTTCATTGCAATAGTGTGTTGGAATTTTTT
GTGTCTCTCACTCGGAAGGACATATGGGAGGGCAAATCATTTAAAACATCAGAATGAGTATTTGGTTTAG
AGTTTGGCAACATATGCCCATATGTAACTAGCATAACCCCTTGGGGCCTCTAAACGGGTCTTGAGGGGTT
TTTTGCTGAAAGCATGCGGAGGAAATTCTCCTTGAAGTTTCCCTGGTGTTCAAAGTAAAGGAGTTTGCAC
CAGACGCACCTCTGTTCACTGGTCCGGCGTATTAAAACACGATACATTGTTATTAGTACATTTATTAAGC
GCTAGATTCTGTGCGTTGTTGATTTACAGACAATTGTTGTACGTATTTTAATAATTCATTAAATTTATAA
TCTTTAGGGTGGTATGTTAGAGCGAAAATCAAATGATTTTCAGCGTCTTTATATCTGAATTTAAATATTA
AATCCTCAATAGATTTGTAAAATAGGTTTCGATTAGTTTCAAACAAGGGTTGTTTTTCCGAACCGATGGC
TGGACTATCTAATGGATTTTCGCTCAACGCCACAAAACTTGCCAAATCTTGTAGCAGCAATCTAGCTTTG
TCGATATTCGTTTGTGTTTTGTTTTGTAATAAAGGTTCGACGTCGTTCAAAATATTATGCGCTTTTGTAT
TTCTTTCATCACTGTCGTTAGTGTACAATTGACTCGACGTAAACACGTTAAATAGAGCTTGGACATATTT
AACATCGGGCGTGTTAGCTTTATTAGGCCGATTATCGTCGTCGTCCCAACCCTCGTCGTTAGAAGTTGCT
TCCGAAGACGATTTTGCCATAGCCACACGACGCCTATTAATTGTGTCGGCTAACACGTCCGCGATCAAAT
TTGTAGTTGAGCTTTTTGGAATTGCGATCGCATAACTTCGTATAGCATACATTATACGAAGTTATAAGCT
CGGAACGCTGCGCTCGGTCGTTCGGCTGCGGCGAGCGGTATCAGCTCACTCAAAGGCGGTAATACGGTTA
TCCACAGAATCAGGGGATAACGCAGGAAAGAACATGTGAGCAAAAGGCCAGCAAAAGGCCAGGAACCGTA
AAAAGGCCGCGTTGCTGGCGTTTTTCCATAGGCTCCGCCCCCTGACGAGCATCACAAAAATCGACGCTCA
AGTCAGAGGTGGCGAAACCCGACAGGACTATAAAGATACCAGGCGTTTCCCCCTGGAAGCTCCCTCGTGC
GCTCTCCTGTTCCGACCCTGCCGCTTACCGGATACCTGTCCGCCTTTCTCCCTTCGGGAAGCGTGGCGCT
TTCTCATAGCTCACGCTGTAGGTATCTCAGTTCGGTGTAGGTCGTTCGCTCCAAGCTGGGCTGTGTGCAC
GAACCCCCCGTTCAGCCCGACCGCTGCGCCTTATCCGGTAACTATCGTCTTGAGTCCAACCCGGTAAGAC
ACGACTTATCGCCACTGGCAGCAGCCACTGGTAACAGGATTAGCAGAGCGAGGTATGTAGGCGGTGCTAC
AGAGTTCTTGAAGTGGTGGCCTAACTACGGCTACACTAGAAGAACAGTATTTGGTATCTGCGCTCTGCTG
AAGCCAGTTACCTTCGGAAAAAGAGTTGGTAGCTCTTGATCCGGCAAACAAACCACCGCTGGTAGCGGTG
GTTTTTTTGTTTGCAAGCAGCAGATTACGCGCAGAAAAAAAGGATCTCAAGAAGATCCTTTGTTACCAAT
GCTTAATCAGTGAGGCACCTATCTCAGCGATCTGTCTATTTCGTTCATCCATAGTTGCCTGACTCCCCGT
CGTGTAGATAACTACGATACGGGAGGGCTTACCATCTGGCCCCAGTGCTGCAATGATACCGCGAGACCCA
CGCTCACCGGCTCCAGATTTATCAGCAATAAACCAGCCAGCCGGAAGGGCCGAGCGCAGAAGTGGTCCTG
CAACTTTATCCGCCTCCATCCAGTCTATTAATTGTTGCCGGGAAGCTAGAGTAAGTAGTTCGCCAGTTAA
TAGTTTGCGCAACGTTGTTGCCATTGCTACAGGCATCGTGGTGTCACGCTCGTCGTTTGGTATGGCTTCA
TTCAGCTCCGGTTCCCAACGATCAAGGCGAGTTACATGATCCCCCATGTTGTGCAAAAAAGCGGTTAGCT
CCTTCGGTCCTCCGATCGTTGTCAGAAGTAAGTTGGCCGCAGTGTTATCACTCATGGTTATGGCAGCACT
GCATAATTCTCTTACTGTCATGCCATCCGTAAGATGCTTTTCTGTGACTGGTGAGTACTCAACCAAGTCA
TTCTGAGAATAGTGTATGCGGCGACCGAGTTGCTCTTGCCCGGCGTCAATACGGGATAATACCGCGCCAC
ATAGCAGAACTTTAAAAGTGCTCATCATTGGAAAACGTTCTTCGGGGCGAAAACTCTCAAGGATCTTACC
GCTGTTGAGATCCAGTTCGATGTAACCCACTCGTGCACCCAACTGATCTTCAGCATCTTTTACTTTCACC
AGCGTTTCTGGGTGAGCAAAAACAGGAAGGCAAAATGCCGCAAAAAAGGGAATAAGGGCGACACGGAAAT
GTTGAATACTCATACTCTTCCTTTTTCAATATTATTGAAGCATTTATCAGGGTTATTGTCTCATGTCCGC
GCGTT
